>Addgene plasmid #245684 | pICSL62003 | addgene full sequence | sequence record 495760 | Addgene NGS Result
GTGGCTCTTCAGTGGACGAAAGGGCCTCGTGATACGCCTATTTTTATAGGTTAATGTCATGATAATAATG
GTTTCTTAGACGTCAGGTGGCACTTTTCGGGGAAATGTGCGCGGAACCCCTATTTGTTTATTTTTCTAAA
TACATTCAAATATGTATCCGCTCATGAGACAATAACCCTGATAAATGCTTCAATAATATTGAAAAAGGAA
GAGTATGCGCTCACGCAACTGGTCCAGAACCTTGACCGAACGCAGCGGTGGTAACGGCGCAGTGGCGGTT
TTCATGGCTTGTTATGACTGTTTTTTTTTGGGGTACAGTCTATGCCTCGGGCATCCAAGCAGCAAGCGCG
TTACGCCGTGGGTCGATGTTTGATGTTATGGAGCAGCAACGATGTTACGCAGCAGGGCAGTCGCCCTAAA
ACAAAGTTAAACATCATGAGGGAAGCGGTGATCGCCGAAGTATCGACTCAACTATCAGAGGTAGTTGGCG
TCATCGAGCGCCATCTCGAACCGACGTTGCTGGCCGTACATTTGTACGGCTCCGCAGTGGATGGCGGCCT
GAAGCCACACAGCGATATTGATTTGCTGGTTACGGTGACCGTAAGGCTTGATGAAACAACGCGGCGAGCT
TTGATCAACGACCTTTTGGAAACTTCGGCTTCCCCTGGAGAGAGCGAGATTCTCCGCGCTGTAGAAGTCA
CCATTGTTGTGCACGACGACATCATTCCGTGGCGTTATCCAGCTAAGCGCGAACTGCAATTTGGAGAATG
GCAGCGCAATGACATTCTTGCAGGTATCTTCGAGCCAGCCACGATCGACATTGATCTGGCTATCTTGCTG
ACAAAAGCAAGAGAACATAGCGTTGCCTTGGTAGGTCCAGCGGCGGAGGAACTCTTTGATCCGGTTCCTG
AACAGGATCTATTTGAGGCGCTAAATGAAACCTTAACGCTATGGAACTCGCCGCCCGACTGGGCTGGCGA
TGAGCGAAATGTAGTGCTTACGTTGTCCCGCATTTGGTACAGCGCAGTAACCGGCAAAATCGCGCCGAAG
GATGTCGCTGCCGACTGGGCAATGGAGCGCCTGCCGGCCCAGTATCAGCCCGTCATACTTGAAGCTAGAC
AGGCTTATCTTGGACAAGAAGAAGATCGCTTGGCCTCGCGCGCAGATCAGTTGGAAGAATTTGTCCATTA
CGTAAAAGGCGAGATCACCAAGGTAGTCGGCAAATAACTGTCAGACCAAGTTTACTCATATATACTTTAG
ATTGATTTAAAACTTCATTTTTAATTTAAAAGGATCTAGGTGAAGATCCTTTTTGATAATCTCATGACCA
AAATCCCTTAACGTGAGTTTTCGTTCCACTGAGCGTCAGACCCCGTAGAAAAGATCAAAGGATCTTCTTG
AGATCCTTTTTTTCTGCGCGTAATCTGCTGCTTGCAAACAAAAAAACCACCGCTACCAGCGGTGGTTTGT
TTGCCGGATCAAGAGCTACCAACTCTTTTTCCGAAGGTAACTGGCTTCAGCAGAGCGCAGATACCAAATA
CTGTTCTTCTAGTGTAGCCGTAGTTAGGCCACCACTTCAAGAACTCTGTAGCACCGCCTACATACCTCGC
TCTGCTAATCCTGTTACCAGTGGCTGCTGCCAGTGGCGATAAGTCGTGTCTTACCGGGTTGGACTCAAGA
CGATAGTTACCGGATAAGGCGCAGCGGTCGGGCTGAACGGGGGGTTCGTGCACACAGCCCAGCTTGGAGC
GAACGACCTACACCGAACTGAGATACCTACAGCGTGAGCTATGAGAAAGCGCCACGCTTCCCGAAGGGAG
AAAGGCGGACAGGTATCCGGTAAGCGGCAGGGTCGGAACAGGAGAGCGCACGAGGGAGCTTCCAGGGGGA
AACGCCTGGTATCTTTATAGTCCTGTCGGGTTTCGCCACCTCTGACTTGAGCGTCGATTTTTGTGATGCT
CGTCAGGGGGGCGGAGCCTATGGAAAAACGCCAGCAACGCGGCCTTTTTACGGTTCCTGGCCTTTTGCTG
GCCTTTTGCTCACATGTTCTTTCCTGCGTTATCCCCTGATTCTGTGGATAACCGTATTACCGCCTTTGAG
TGAGCTGATACCGCTCGCCGCAGCCGAACGACCGAGCGCAGCGAGTCAGTGAGCGAGGAAGCGGAAGAGC
GCCCAATACGCAAACCGCCTCTCCCCGCGCGTTGGCCGATTCATTAATCACTCTGTGGTCTCATAGACAA
AGCAGAATGCTGAGCTAAAAGAAAGGCTTTTTCCATTTTCGAGAGACAATGAGAAAAGAAGAAGAAGAAG
AAGAAGAAGAAGAAGAAGAAAAGAGTAAATAATAAAGCCCCACAGGAGGCGAAGTTCTTGTAGCTCCATG
TTATCTAAGTTATTGATATTGTTTGCCCTATATTTTATTTCTGTCATTGTGTATGTTTTGTTCAGTTTCG
ATCTCCTTGCAAAATGCAGAGATTATGAGATGAATAAACTAAGTTATATTATTATACGTGTTAATATTCT
CCTCCTCTCTCTAGCTAGCCTTTTGTTTTCTCTTTTTCTTATTTGATTTTCTTTAAATCAATCCATTTTA
GGAGAGGGCCAGGGAGTGATCCAGCAAAACATGAAGATTAGAAGAAACTTCCCTCTTTTTTTTCCTGAAA
ACAATTTAACGTCGAGATTTATCTCTTTTTGTAATGGAATCATTTCTACAGTTATGACCGCTTGAGACCA
CGAA
Features (pLannotate 1.2.2; 6 found; start..end, strand, type, name):
    110..214     +  promoter       AmpR promoter: bla
    205..285     -  CDS            int (fragment): INT2_ECOLX - Protein inferred from homology: Swiss-Prot protein existence level 3. Putative integrase believed to be involved in the insertion of antibiotic resistance genes into plasmids and transposons. From Escherichia coli.
    373..429     +  CDS            GmR (fragment): gentamycin acetyltransferase; aacC1; confers resistance to gentamycin
    436..1224    +  CDS            aadA: S3AD_ECOLX - Experimental evidence at protein level: Swiss-Prot protein existence level 1. Mediates bacterial resistance to the antibiotics streptomycin and spectinomycin. From Escherichia coli.
   1398..1986    +  rep_origin     ori: high-copy-number ColE1/pMB1/pBR322/pUC origin of replication
   2169..2218    +  CDS            lacI (fragment): lac repressor; lacI; The lac repressor binds to the lac operator to inhibit transcription in E. coli. This inhibition can be relieved by adding lactose or isopropyl-β-D-thiogalactopyranoside (IPTG).
