[The description below was written by a language model from this plasmid's Addgene catalogue record and pLannotate feature annotations shown in this document.]
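Description:
pICSL62003 is a Level 0 Golden Gate part plasmid from the MoClo system, built on the small pICSL01054 synthetic-biology backbone (about 2.2 kb) and carrying a 485 bp terminator module, for a total of roughly 2.7 kb. It is propagated in E. coli as a high-copy plasmid from a ColE1/pUC-type origin and is selected with spectinomycin through the aadA aminoglycoside adenylyltransferase gene. The feature table places an AmpR (bla) promoter upstream of aadA. It also lists short fragments of an integron integrase, a gentamicin acetyltransferase and lacI. These are most likely non-functional remnants of the sources of the resistance cassette and backbone rather than working genes.

The payload is a truncated extensin 3′ region, designated TerP2 or terminator P2 and recorded as a synthetic sequence. It supplies the transcription termination and 3′ end-processing signals for a transcription unit. Internal BsaI and BpiI recognition sites were removed by point mutation, so the part is compatible with the Type IIS enzymes used in successive MoClo assembly levels. The module is defined by TAGA and CGCT fusion overhangs, which fix its position and orientation at the 3′ end of a transcription unit under the MoClo overhang syntax. The annotation software did not recognise the terminator, so it has no entry in the feature table, which covers only backbone elements. The plasmid is used as a terminator donor part, combined in one-pot Golden Gate reactions with promoter, coding and tag modules to build Level 1 expression cassettes. The record does not name the intended expression host.
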