Addgene plasmid #245684: pICSL62003
Purpose: Level 0 Golden Gate part 3' Extensin-Truncated (TerP2) terminator P2, TAGA - CGCT
Depositing lab: Mark Youles. Depositing organization: Sainsbury Laboratory, Norwich.
Backbone
  Vector backbone: pICSL01054
  Backbone size w/o insert (bp): 2247
  Vector type: Synthetic Biology
Growth in bacteria
  Bacterial resistance: Spectinomycin, 50 μg/mL
  Growth temperature: 37°C
  Growth strain: DH5alpha
  Copy number: High Copy
Gene/Insert
  Gene/Insert name: 3' Extensin-Truncated (TerP2) terminator P2
  Species: Synthetic
  Insert size (bp): 485
  Mutation: BsaI/BpiI sites removed by point-mutation
  Cloning method: Restriction Enzyme; 5′ cloning site BsaI (destroyed during cloning); 3′ cloning site BsaI (destroyed during cloning)
  Sequencing primers: 5′ TCACATGTTCTTTCCTGCG; 3′ GTCTCATGAGCGGATACATATTTGAATG
Terms and licenses: Academic/Nonprofit Terms; Industry Terms: Not Available to Industry
Depositor comments: Level 0 terminator module used for GoldenGate assemblies using the MoClo overhang syntax
How to cite: pICSL62003 was a gift from Mark Youles (Addgene plasmid # 245684 ; http://n2t.net/addgene:245684 ; RRID:Addgene_245684)
